Addgene plasmid #185358: pcDNA3.1-C-Luc
Purpose: For mammalian expression of C-terminal half of Firefly luciferase for split-Luciferase experiments (amino acids 398-550).
Depositing lab: Ayaz Najafov. Depositing organization: University of Texas Southwestern Medical Center.
Backbone
  Vector backbone: pcDNA3.1
  Vector type: Mammalian Expression
  Selectable markers: Neomycin (select with G418)
Growth in bacteria
  Bacterial resistance: Ampicillin, 100 μg/mL
  Growth temperature: 37°C
  Growth strain: DH5alpha
  Copy number: High Copy
Gene/Insert
  Gene/Insert name: Firefly Luciferase
  Species: Firefly
  Insert size (bp): 459
  Mutation: WT
  Cloning method: Restriction Enzyme; 5′ cloning site BamHI (unknown if destroyed); 3′ cloning site NotI (unknown if destroyed)
Terms and licenses: Academic/Nonprofit Terms; Industry Terms: Not Available to Industry
How to cite: pcDNA3.1-C-Luc was a gift from Ayaz Najafov (Addgene plasmid # 185358 ; http://n2t.net/addgene:185358 ; RRID:Addgene_185358)
