[The description below was written by a language model from this plasmid's Addgene catalogue record and pLannotate feature annotations shown in this document.]
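Description:
pcDNA3.1-C-Luc is a mammalian expression plasmid built on the pcDNA3.1 backbone that encodes the C-terminal half of firefly luciferase (amino acids 398–550, wild-type sequence) for split-luciferase experiments. The 459 bp luciferase fragment was inserted between BamHI and NotI sites and sits downstream of the human cytomegalovirus immediate-early enhancer and promoter, with a bovine growth hormone polyadenylation signal terminating the transcript. A T7 promoter lies between the CMV promoter and the insert, as is usual for this backbone, and could support in vitro transcription or serve as a sequencing primer site. No epitope tags or fusion partners are annotated in the roughly 5.8 kb sequenced record. The record does not say whether the fragment is meant to be expressed as is or used as a recipient for cloning a protein of interest in frame.

The plasmid is propagated in E. coli through a high-copy ColE1/pUC-type origin with ampicillin selection provided by β-lactamase under its own promoter. An f1 origin is also present and allows single-stranded DNA production. For stable selection in mammalian cells, an SV40 early promoter drives the neomycin phosphotransferase gene, followed by an SV40 polyadenylation signal, which confers G418 resistance. Several short annotated fragments (HIV-1 LTR, ble, lacI, bom, a partial SV40 promoter) are most likely backbone remnants or automated similarity hits rather than functional elements.

In split-luciferase complementation, the C-terminal fragment has little activity alone. Light output is reconstituted when it is brought close to a matching N-terminal luciferase half, typically through the interaction of proteins fused to each half. This construct therefore supplies the C-terminal component for such protein–protein interaction or proximity assays in transfected mammalian cells.
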