Features (pLannotate 1.2.2; 20 found; start..end, strand, type, name):
     28..80      -  misc_feature   bom (fragment): basis of mobility region from pBR322
    235..614     +  enhancer       CMV enhancer: human cytomegalovirus immediate early enhancer
    615..818     +  promoter       CMV promoter: human cytomegalovirus (CMV) immediate early promoter
    814..847     +  LTR            5' LTR (truncated) (fragment): truncated 5' long terminal repeat (LTR) from HIV-1
    863..881     +  promoter       T7 promoter: promoter for bacteriophage T7 RNA polymerase
    935..1393    +  CDS            luciferase (fragment): firefly luciferase; luc+; enhanced luc+ version of the luciferase gene
   1444..1668    +  polyA_signal   bGH poly(A) signal: bovine growth hormone polyadenylation signal
   1672..1693    +  promoter       SV40 promoter (fragment): SV40 enhancer and early promoter
   1714..2142    +  rep_origin     f1 ori (sequence partly withheld): f1 bacteriophage origin of replication; arrow indicates direction of (+) strand synthesis
   2156..2485    +  promoter       SV40 promoter: SV40 enhancer and early promoter
   2552..3343    +  CDS            neo: KKA2_KLEPN - Also known as kan, nptII. Experimental evidence at protein level: Swiss-Prot protein existence level 1. Resistance to kanamycin, neomycin, paromomycin, ribostamycin, butirosin and gentamicin B. From Klebsiella pneumoniae.
   3367..3525    +  CDS            ble (fragment): BLE_KLEPN - Experimental evidence at protein level: Swiss-Prot protein existence level 1. Binding protein with a strong affinity to the bleomycin family of antibiotics. Binds to CL990; an antimitotic-antibiotic compound. From Klebsiella pneumoniae.
   3520..3641    +  polyA_signal   SV40 poly(A) signal: SV40 polyadenylation signal
   3714..3730    -  protein_bind   lac operator: The lac repressor binds to the lac operator to inhibit transcription in E. coli. This inhibition can be relieved by adding lactose or isopropyl-β-D-thiogalactopyranoside (IPTG). lac repressor encoded by lacI
   3738..3768    -  promoter       lac promoter: promoter for the E. coli lac operon
   3783..3804    -  protein_bind   CAP binding site: CAP binding activates transcription in the presence of cAMP. E. coli catabolite activator protein
   3817..3909    -  CDS            lacI (fragment): lac repressor; lacI; The lac repressor binds to the lac operator to inhibit transcription in E. coli. This inhibition can be relieved by adding lactose or isopropyl-β-D-thiogalactopyranoside (IPTG).
   4092..4680    -  rep_origin     ori: high-copy-number ColE1/pMB1/pBR322/pUC origin of replication
   4851..5711    -  CDS            AmpR: β-lactamase; bla; confers resistance to ampicillin, carbenicillin, and related antibiotics
   5712..5816    -  promoter       AmpR promoter: bla
>Addgene plasmid #185358 | pcDNA3.1-C-Luc | addgene full sequence | sequence record 376433 | Addgene NGS Result
GACGGATCGGGAGATCTCCCGATCCCCTATGGTGCACTCTCAGTACAATCTGCTCTGATGCCGCATAGTT
AAGCCAGTATCTGCTCCCTGCTTGTGTGTTGGAGGTCGCTGAGTAGTGCGCGAGCAAAATTTAAGCTACA
ACAAGGCAAGGCTTGACCGACAATTGCATGAAGAATCTGCTTAGGGTTAGGCGTTTTGCGCTGCTTCGCG
ATGTACGGGCCAGATATACGCGTTGACATTGATTATTGACTAGTTATTAATAGTAATCAATTACGGGGTC
ATTAGTTCATAGCCCATATATGGAGTTCCGCGTTACATAACTTACGGTAAATGGCCCGCCTGGCTGACCG
CCCAACGACCCCCGCCCATTGACGTCAATAATGACGTATGTTCCCATAGTAACGCCAATAGGGACTTTCC
ATTGACGTCAATGGGTGGAGTATTTACGGTAAACTGCCCACTTGGCAGTACATCAAGTGTATCATATGCC
AAGTACGCCCCCTATTGACGTCAATGACGGTAAATGGCCCGCCTGGCATTATGCCCAGTACATGACCTTA
TGGGACTTTCCTACTTGGCAGTACATCTACGTATTAGTCATCGCTATTACCATGGTGATGCGGTTTTGGC
AGTACATCAATGGGCGTGGATAGCGGTTTGACTCACGGGGATTTCCAAGTCTCCACCCCATTGACGTCAA
TGGGAGTTTGTTTTGGCACCAAAATCAACGGGACTTTCCAAAATGTCGTAACAACTCCGCCCCATTGACG
CAAATGGGCGGTAGGCGTGTACGGTGGGAGGTCTATATAAGCAGAGCTCTCTGGCTAACTAGAGAACCCA
CTGCTTACTGGCTTATCGAAATTAATACGACTCACTATAGGGAGACCCAAGCTGGCTAGCGTTTAAACTT
AAGCTTGGTACCGAGCTCGGATCCATGTCCGGTTATGTAAACAATCCGGAAGCGACCAACGCCTTGATTG
ACAAGGATGGATGGCTACATTCTGGAGACATAGCTTACTGGGACGAAGACGAACACTTCTTCATCGTTGA
CCGCCTGAAGTCTCTGATTAAGTACAAAGGCTATCAGGTGGCTCCCGCTGAATTGGAATCCATCTTGCTC
CAACACCCCAACATCTTCGACGCAGGTGTCGCAGGTCTTCCCGACGATGACGCCGGTGAACTTCCCGCCG
CCGTTGTTGTTTTGGAGCACGGAAAGACGATGACGGAAAAAGAGATCGTGGATTACGTCGCCAGTCAAGT
AACAACCGCGAAAAAGTTGCGCGGAGGAGTTGTGTTTGTGGACGAAGTACCGAAAGGTCTTACCGGAAAA
CTCGACGCAAGAAAAATCAGAGAGATCCTCATAAAGGCCAAGAAGGGCGGAAAGATCGCCGTGGCGGCCG
CTCGAGTCTAGAGGGCCCGTTTAAACCCGCTGATCAGCCTCGACTGTGCCTTCTAGTTGCCAGCCATCTG
TTGTTTGCCCCTCCCCCGTGCCTTCCTTGACCCTGGAAGGTGCCACTCCCACTGTCCTTTCCTAATAAAA
TGAGGAAATTGCATCGCATTGTCTGAGTAGGTGTCATTCTATTCTGGGGGGTGGGGTGGGGCAGGACAGC
AAGGGGGAGGATTGGGAAGACAATAGCAGGCATGCTGGGGATGCGGTGGGCTCTATGGCTTCTGAGGCGG
AAAGAACCAGCTGGGGCTCTAGGGGGTATCCCC
[124 nt withheld, positions 1714-1837]
C
[91 nt withheld, positions 1839-1929]
A
[49 nt withheld, positions 1931-1979]
CCTTTGACGTTGGAGTCCACGTTCTTT
[37 nt withheld, positions 2007-2043]
ACCCTATCTCGGTCTATTCTTTTGATTTATAAGGGATTTTGCCGATTTCGGCCTATTGGTTAAAAAATGA
GCTGATTTAACAAAAATTTAACGCGAATTAATTCTGTGGAATGTGTGTCAGTTAGGGTGTGGAAAGTCCC
CAGGCTCCCCAGCAGGCAGAAGTATGCAAAGCATGCATCTCAATTAGTCAGCAACCAGGTGTGGAAAGTC
CCCAGGCTCCCCAGCAGGCAGAAGTATGCAAAGCATGCATCTCAATTAGTCAGCAACCATAGTCCCGCCC
CTAACTCCGCCCATCCCGCCCCTAACTCCGCCCAGTTCCGCCCATTCTCCGCCCCATGGCTGACTAATTT
TTTTTATTTATGCAGAGGCCGAGGCCGCCTCTGCCTCTGAGCTATTCCAGAAGTAGTGAGGAGGCTTTTT
TGGAGGCCTAGGCTTTTGCAAAAAGCTCCCGGGAGCTTGTATATCCATTTTCGGATCTGATCAAGAGACA
GGATGAGGATCGTTTCGCATGATTGAACAAGATGGATTGCACGCAGGTTCTCCGGCCGCTTGGGTGGAGA
GGCTATTCGGCTATGACTGGGCACAACAGACAATCGGCTGCTCTGATGCCGCCGTGTTCCGGCTGTCAGC
GCAGGGGCGCCCGGTTCTTTTTGTCAAGACCGACCTGTCCGGTGCCCTGAATGAACTGCAGGACGAGGCA
GCGCGGCTATCGTGGCTGGCCACGACGGGCGTTCCTTGCGCAGCTGTGCTCGACGTTGTCACTGAAGCGG
GAAGGGACTGGCTGCTATTGGGCGAAGTGCCGGGGCAGGATCTCCTGTCATCTCACCTTGCTCCTGCCGA
GAAAGTATCCATCATGGCTGATGCAATGCGGCGGCTGCATACGCTTGATCCGGCTACCTGCCCATTCGAC
CACCAAGCGAAACATCGCATCGAGCGAGCACGTACTCGGATGGAAGCCGGTCTTGTCGATCAGGATGATC
TGGACGAAGAGCATCAGGGGCTCGCGCCAGCCGAACTGTTCGCCAGGCTCAAGGCGCGCATGCCCGACGG
CGAGGATCTCGTCGTGACCCATGGCGATGCCTGCTTGCCGAATATCATGGTGGAAAATGGCCGCTTTTCT
GGATTCATCGACTGTGGCCGGCTGGGTGTGGCGGACCGCTATCAGGACATAGCGTTGGCTACCCGTGATA
TTGCTGAAGAGCTTGGCGGCGAATGGGCTGACCGCTTCCTCGTGCTTTACGGTATCGCCGCTCCCGATTC
GCAGCGCATCGCCTTCTATCGCCTTCTTGACGAGTTCTTCTGAGCGGGACTCTGGGGTTCGAAATGACCG
ACCAAGCGACGCCCAACCTGCCATCACGAGATTTCGATTCCACCGCCGCCTTCTATGAAAGGTTGGGCTT
CGGAATCGTTTTCCGGGACGCCGGCTGGATGATCCTCCAGCGCGGGGATCTCATGCTGGAGTTCTTCGCC
CACCCCAACTTGTTTATTGCAGCTTATAATGGTTACAAATAAAGCAATAGCATCACAAATTTCACAAATA
AAGCATTTTTTTCACTGCATTCTAGTTGTGGTTTGTCCAAACTCATCAATGTATCTTATCATGTCTGTAT
ACCGTCGACCTCTAGCTAGAGCTTGGCGTAATCATGGTCATAGCTGTTTCCTGTGTGAAATTGTTATCCG
CTCACAATTCCACACAACATACGAGCCGGAAGCATAAAGTGTAAAGCCTGGGGTGCCTAATGAGTGAGCT
AACTCACATTAATTGCGTTGCGCTCACTGCCCGCTTTCCAGTCGGGAAACCTGTCGTGCCAGCTGCATTA
ATGAATCGGCCAACGCGCGGGGAGAGGCGGTTTGCGTATTGGGCGCTCTTCCGCTTCCTCGCTCACTGAC
TCGCTGCGCTCGGTCGTTCGGCTGCGGCGAGCGGTATCAGCTCACTCAAAGGCGGTAATACGGTTATCCA
CAGAATCAGGGGATAACGCAGGAAAGAACATGTGAGCAAAAGGCCAGCAAAAGGCCAGGAACCGTAAAAA
GGCCGCGTTGCTGGCGTTTTTCCATAGGCTCCGCCCCCCTGACGAGCATCACAAAAATCGACGCTCAAGT
CAGAGGTGGCGAAACCCGACAGGACTATAAAGATACCAGGCGTTTCCCCCTGGAAGCTCCCTCGTGCGCT
CTCCTGTTCCGACCCTGCCGCTTACCGGATACCTGTCCGCCTTTCTCCCTTCGGGAAGCGTGGCGCTTTC
TCATAGCTCACGCTGTAGGTATCTCAGTTCGGTGTAGGTCGTTCGCTCCAAGCTGGGCTGTGTGCACGAA
CCCCCCGTTCAGCCCGACCGCTGCGCCTTATCCGGTAACTATCGTCTTGAGTCCAACCCGGTAAGACACG
ACTTATCGCCACTGGCAGCAGCCACTGGTAACAGGATTAGCAGAGCGAGGTATGTAGGCGGTGCTACAGA
GTTCTTGAAGTGGTGGCCTAACTACGGCTACACTAGAAGAACAGTATTTGGTATCTGCGCTCTGCTGAAG
CCAGTTACCTTCGGAAAAAGAGTTGGTAGCTCTTGATCCGGCAAACAAACCACCGCTGGTAGCGGTGGTT
TTTTTGTTTGCAAGCAGCAGATTACGCGCAGAAAAAAAGGATCTCAAGAAGATCCTTTGATCTTTTCTAC
GGGGTCTGACGCTCAGTGGAACGAAAACTCACGTTAAGGGATTTTGGTCATGAGATTATCAAAAAGGATC
TTCACCTAGATCCTTTTAAATTAAAAATGAAGTTTTAAATCAATCTAAAGTATATATGAGTAAACTTGGT
CTGACAGTTACCAATGCTTAATCAGTGAGGCACCTATCTCAGCGATCTGTCTATTTCGTTCATCCATAGT
TGCCTGACTCCCCGTCGTGTAGATAACTACGATACGGGAGGGCTTACCATCTGGCCCCAGTGCTGCAATG
ATACCGCGAGACCCACGCTCACCGGCTCCAGATTTATCAGCAATAAACCAGCCAGCCGGAAGGGCCGAGC
GCAGAAGTGGTCCTGCAACTTTATCCGCCTCCATCCAGTCTATTAATTGTTGCCGGGAAGCTAGAGTAAG
TAGTTCGCCAGTTAATAGTTTGCGCAACGTTGTTGCCATTGCTACAGGCATCGTGGTGTCACGCTCGTCG
TTTGGTATGGCTTCATTCAGCTCCGGTTCCCAACGATCAAGGCGAGTTACATGATCCCCCATGTTGTGCA
AAAAAGCGGTTAGCTCCTTCGGTCCTCCGATCGTTGTCAGAAGTAAGTTGGCCGCAGTGTTATCACTCAT
GGTTATGGCAGCACTGCATAATTCTCTTACTGTCATGCCATCCGTAAGATGCTTTTCTGTGACTGGTGAG
TACTCAACCAAGTCATTCTGAGAATAGTGTATGCGGCGACCGAGTTGCTCTTGCCCGGCGTCAATACGGG
ATAATACCGCGCCACATAGCAGAACTTTAAAAGTGCTCATCATTGGAAAACGTTCTTCGGGGCGAAAACT
CTCAAGGATCTTACCGCTGTTGAGATCCAGTTCGATGTAACCCACTCGTGCACCCAACTGATCTTCAGCA
TCTTTTACTTTCACCAGCGTTTCTGGGTGAGCAAAAACAGGAAGGCAAAATGCCGCAAAAAAGGGAATAA
GGGCGACACGGAAATGTTGAATACTCATACTCTTCCTTTTTCAATATTATTGAAGCATTTATCAGGGTTA
TTGTCTCATGAGCGGATACATATTTGAATGTATTTAGAAAAATAAACAAATAGGGGTTCCGCGCACATTT
CCCCGAAAAGTGCCACCTGACGTC
